>Addgene plasmid #118291 | pAAV-DCX(S306A)-2A-mCherry | depositor full sequence | sequence record 223600 | pAAV-DCX(S306A)-2A-mCherry sequence 6509 bps
CCTGCAGGCAGCTGCGCGCTCGCTCGCTCACTGAGGCCGCCCGGGCAAAGCCCGGGCGTCGGGCGACCTT
TGGTCGCCCGGCCTCAGTGAGCGAGCGAGCGCGCAGAGAGGGAGTGGCCAACTCCATCACTAGGGGTTCC
TGCGGCCGCACGCGTGGAGCTAGTTATTAATAGTAATCAATTACGGGGTCATTAGTTCATAGCCCATATA
TGGAGTTCCGCGTTACATAACTTACGGTAAATGGCCCGCCTGGCTGACCGCCCAACGACCCCCGCCCATT
GACGTCAATAATGACGTATGTTCCCATAGTAACGTCAATAGGGACTTTCCATTGACGTCAATGGGTGGAG
TATTTACGGTAAACTGCCCACTTGGCAGTACATCAAGTGTATCATATGCCAAGTACGCCCCCTATTGACG
TCAATGACGGTAAATGGCCCGCCTGGCATTATGCCCAGTACATGACCTTATGGGACTTTCCTACTTGGCA
GTACATCTACGTATTAGTCATCGCTATTACCATGGTGATGCGGTTTTGGCAGTACATCAATGGGCGTGGA
TAGCGGTTTGACTCACGGGGATTTCCAAGTCTCCACCCCATTGACGTCAATGGGAGTTTGTTTTGCACCA
AAATCAACGGGACTTTCCAAAATGTCGTAACAACTCCGCCCCATTGACGCAAATGGGCGGTAGGCGTGTA
CGGTGGGAGGTCTATATAAGCAGAGCTCGTTTAGTGAACCGTCAGATCGCCTGGAGACGCCATCCACGCT
GTTTTGACCTCCATAGAAGACACCGGGACCGATCCAGCCTCCGCGGATTCGAATCCCGGCCGGGAACGGT
GCATTGGAACGCGGATTCCCCGTGCCAAGAGTGACGTAAGTACCGCCTATAGAGTCTATAGGCCCACAAA
AAATGCTTTCTTCTTTTAATATACTTTTTTGTTTATCTTATTTCTAATACTTTCCCTAATCTCTTTCTTT
CAGGGCAATAATGATACAATGTATCATGCCTCTTTGCACCATTCTAAAGAATAACAGTGATAATTTCTGG
GTTAAGGCAATAGCAATATTTCTGCATATAAATATTTCTGCATATAAATTGTAACTGATGTAAGAGGTTT
CATATTGCTAATAGCAGCTACAATCCAGCTACCATTCTGCTTTTATTTTATGGTTGGGATAAGGCTGGAT
TATTCTGAGTCCAAGCTAGGCCCTTTTGCTAATCATGTTCATACCTCTTATCTTCCTCCCACAGCTCCTG
GGCAACGTGCTGGTCTGTGTGCTGGCCCATCACTTTGGCAAAGAATTGGGATTCGAACATCGATTGAATT
CCCCGGGGATCTACCATGGAACTTGATTTTGGACACTTTGACGAAAGAGATAAGACATCCAGGAACATGC
GAGGCTCCCGGATGAATGGGTTGCCTAGCCCCACTCACAGCGCCCACTGTAGCTTCTACCGAACCAGAAC
CTTGCAGGCACTGAGTAATGAGAAGAAAGCCAAGAAGGTACGTTTCTACCGCAATGGGGACCGCTACTTC
AAGGGGATTGTGTACGCTGTGTCCTCTGACCGTTTTCGCAGCTTTGACGCCTTGCTGGCTGACCTGACGC
GATCTCTGTCTGACAACATCAACCTGCCTCAGGGAGTGCGTTACATTTACACCATTGATGGATCCAGGAA
GATCGGAAGCATGGATGAACTGGAGGAAGGGGAAAGCTATGTCTGTTCCTCAGACAACTTCTTTAAAAAG
GTGGAGTACACCAAGAATGTCAATCCCAACTGGTCTGTCAACGTAAAAACATCTGCCAATATGAAAGCCC
CCCAGTCCTTGGCTAGCAGCAACAGTGCACAGGCCAGGGAGAACAAGGACTTTGTGCGCCCCAAGCTGGT
TACCATCATCCGCAGTGGGGTGAAGCCTCGGAAGGCTGTGCGTGTGCTTCTGAACAAGAAGACAGCCCAC
TCTTTTGAGCAAGTCCTCACTGATATCACAGAAGCCATCAAACTGGAGACCGGGGTTGTCAAAAAACTCT
ACACTCTGGATGGAAAACAGGTAACTTGTCTCCATGATTTCTTTGGTGATGATGATGTGTTTATTGCCTG
TGGTCCTGAAAAATTTCGCTATGCTCAGGATGATTTTTCTCTGGATGAAAATGAATGCCGAGTCATGAAG
GGAAACCCATCAGCCACAGCTGGCCCAAAGGCATCCCCAACACCTCAGAAGACTTCAGCCAAGAGCCCTG
GTCCTATGCGCCGAAGCAAGGCTCCAGCTGACTCAGCAAACGGAACCTCCAGCAGCCAGCTCTCTACCCC
CAAGTCTAAGCAGTCTCCCATCTCTACGCCCACCAGTCCTGGCAGCCTCCGGAAGCACAAGGACCTGTAC
CTGCCTCTGTCCTTGGATGACTCGGACTCGCTTGGTGATTCCATGTCTAGAGTCGACCGGGGTACCACCG
GTGAAGGCCGCGGCAGCCTGCTGACCTGCGGCGATGTGGAAGAAAACCCGGGCCCGGCGCCGGGCAGCAC
TAGTCGGAAGCTTGTGAGCAAGGGCGAGGAGGATAACATGGCCATCATCAAGGAGTTCATGCGCTTCAAG
GTGCACATGGAGGGCTCCGTGAACGGCCACGAGTTCGAGATCGAGGGCGAGGGCGAGGGCCGCCCCTACG
AGGGCACCCAGACCGCCAAGCTGAAGGTGACCAAGGGTGGCCCCCTGCCCTTCGCCTGGGACATCCTGTC
CCCTCAGTTCATGTACGGCTCCAAGGCCTACGTGAAGCACCCCGCCGACATCCCCGACTACTTGAAGCTG
TCCTTCCCCGAGGGCTTCAAGTGGGAGCGCGTGATGAACTTCGAGGACGGCGGCGTGGTGACCGTGACCC
AGGACTCCTCCCTGCAGGACGGCGAGTTCATCTACAAGGTGAAGCTGCGCGGCACCAACTTCCCCTCCGA
CGGCCCCGTAATGCAGAAGAAGACCATGGGCTGGGAGGCCTCCTCCGAGCGGATGTACCCCGAGGACGGC
GCCCTGAAGGGCGAGATCAAGCAGAGGCTGAAGCTGAAGGACGGCGGCCACTACGACGCTGAGGTCAAGA
CCACCTACAAGGCCAAGAAGCCCGTGCAGCTGCCCGGCGCCTACAACGTCAACATCAAGTTGGACATCAC
CTCCCACAACGAGGACTACACCATCGTGGAACAGTACGAACGCGCCGAGGGCCGCCACTCCACCGGCGGC
ATGGACGAGCTGTACAAGTAACTCGAGAGATCTACGGGTGGCATCCCTGTGACCCCTCCCCAGTGCCTCT
CCTGGCCCTGGAAGTTGCCACTCCAGTGCCCACCAGCCTTGTCCTAATAAAATTAAGTTGCATCATTTTG
TCTGACTAGGTGTCCTTCTATAATATTATGGGGTGGAGGGGGGTGGTATGGAGCAAGGGGCAAGTTGGGA
AGACAACCTGTAGGGCCTGCGGGGTCTATTGGGAACCAAGCTGGAGTGCAGTGGCACAATCTTGGCTCAC
TGCAATCTCCGCCTCCTGGGTTCAAGCGATTCTCCTGCCTCAGCCTCCCGAGTTGTTGGGATTCCAGGCA
TGCATGACCAGGCTCAGCTAATTTTTGTTTTTTTGGTAGAGACGGGGTTTCACCATATTGGCCAGGCTGG
TCTCCAACTCCTAATCTCAGGTGATCTACCCACCTTGGCCTCCCAAATTGCTGGGATTACAGGCGTGAAC
CACTGCTCCCTTCCCTGTCCTTCTGATTTTGTAGGTAACCACGTGCGGACCGAGCGGCCGCAGGAACCCC
TAGTGATGGAGTTGGCCACTCCCTCTCTGCGCGCTCGCTCGCTCACTGAGGCCGGGCGACCAAAGGTCGC
CCGACGCCCGGGCTTTGCCCGGGCGGCCTCAGTGAGCGAGCGAGCGCGCAGCTGCCTGCAGGGGCGCCTG
ATGCGGTATTTTCTCCTTACGCATCTGTGCGGTATTTCACACCGCATA
[142 nt withheld, positions 3969-4110]
C
[141 nt withheld, positions 4112-4252]
CCTTTGACGTTGGAGTCCACGTTCTTT
[37 nt withheld, positions 4280-4316]
ACCCTATCTCGGGCTATTCTTTTGATTTATAAGGGATTTTGCCGATTTCGGCCTATTGGTTAAAAAATGA
GCTGATTTAACAAAAATTTAACGCGAATTTTAACAAAATATTAACGTTTACAATTTTATGGTGCACTCTC
AGTACAATCTGCTCTGATGCCGCATAGTTAAGCCAGCCCCGACACCCGCCAACACCCGCTGACGCGCCCT
GACGGGCTTGTCTGCTCCCGGCATCCGCTTACAGACAAGCTGTGACCGTCTCCGGGAGCTGCATGTGTCA
GAGGTTTTCACCGTCATCACCGAAACGCGCGAGACGAAAGGGCCTCGTGATACGCCTATTTTTATAGGTT
AATGTCATGATAATAATGGTTTCTTAGACGTCAGGTGGCACTTTTCGGGGAAATGTGCGCGGAACCCCTA
TTTGTTTATTTTTCTAAATACATTCAAATATGTATCCGCTCATGAGACAATAACCCTGATAAATGCTTCA
ATAATATTGAAAAAGGAAGAGTATGAGTATTCAACATTTCCGTGTCGCCCTTATTCCCTTTTTTGCGGCA
TTTTGCCTTCCTGTTTTTGCTCACCCAGAAACGCTGGTGAAAGTAAAAGATGCTGAAGATCAGTTGGGTG
CACGAGTGGGTTACATCGAACTGGATCTCAACAGCGGTAAGATCCTTGAGAGTTTTCGCCCCGAAGAACG
TTTTCCAATGATGAGCACTTTTAAAGTTCTGCTATGTGGCGCGGTATTATCCCGTATTGACGCCGGGCAA
GAGCAACTCGGTCGCCGCATACACTATTCTCAGAATGACTTGGTTGAGTACTCACCAGTCACAGAAAAGC
ATCTTACGGATGGCATGACAGTAAGAGAATTATGCAGTGCTGCCATAACCATGAGTGATAACACTGCGGC
CAACTTACTTCTGACAACGATCGGAGGACCGAAGGAGCTAACCGCTTTTTTGCACAACATGGGGGATCAT
GTAACTCGCCTTGATCGTTGGGAACCGGAGCTGAATGAAGCCATACCAAACGACGAGCGTGACACCACGA
TGCCTGTAGCAATGGCAACAACGTTGCGCAAACTATTAACTGGCGAACTACTTACTCTAGCTTCCCGGCA
ACAATTAATAGACTGGATGGAGGCGGATAAAGTTGCAGGACCACTTCTGCGCTCGGCCCTTCCGGCTGGC
TGGTTTATTGCTGATAAATCTGGAGCCGGTGAGCGTGGGTCTCGCGGTATCATTGCAGCACTGGGGCCAG
ATGGTAAGCCCTCCCGTATCGTAGTTATCTACACGACGGGGAGTCAGGCAACTATGGATGAACGAAATAG
ACAGATCGCTGAGATAGGTGCCTCACTGATTAAGCATTGGTAACTGTCAGACCAAGTTTACTCATATATA
CTTTAGATTGATTTAAAACTTCATTTTTAATTTAAAAGGATCTAGGTGAAGATCCTTTTTGATAATCTCA
TGACCAAAATCCCTTAACGTGAGTTTTCGTTCCACTGAGCGTCAGACCCCGTAGAAAAGATCAAAGGATC
TTCTTGAGATCCTTTTTTTCTGCGCGTAATCTGCTGCTTGCAAACAAAAAAACCACCGCTACCAGCGGTG
GTTTGTTTGCCGGATCAAGAGCTACCAACTCTTTTTCCGAAGGTAACTGGCTTCAGCAGAGCGCAGATAC
CAAATACTGTCCTTCTAGTGTAGCCGTAGTTAGGCCACCACTTCAAGAACTCTGTAGCACCGCCTACATA
CCTCGCTCTGCTAATCCTGTTACCAGTGGCTGCTGCCAGTGGCGATAAGTCGTGTCTTACCGGGTTGGAC
TCAAGACGATAGTTACCGGATAAGGCGCAGCGGTCGGGCTGAACGGGGGGTTCGTGCACACAGCCCAGCT
TGGAGCGAACGACCTACACCGAACTGAGATACCTACAGCGTGAGCTATGAGAAAGCGCCACGCTTCCCGA
AGGGAGAAAGGCGGACAGGTATCCGGTAAGCGGCAGGGTCGGAACAGGAGAGCGCACGAGGGAGCTTCCA
GGGGGAAACGCCTGGTATCTTTATAGTCCTGTCGGGTTTCGCCACCTCTGACTTGAGCGTCGATTTTTGT
GATGCTCGTCAGGGGGGCGGAGCCTATGGAAAAACGCCAGCAACGCGGCCTTTTTACGGTTCCTGGCCTT
TTGCTGGCCTTTTGCTCACATGT
Features (pLannotate 1.2.2; 18 found; start..end, strand, type, name):
      1..141     -  repeat_region  AAV2 ITR: inverted terminal repeat of adeno-associated virus serotype 2 inverted
    160..524     +  enhancer       CMV enhancer: human cytomegalovirus immediate early enhancer
    597..614     -  promoter       CMV promoter (fragment): human cytomegalovirus (CMV) immediate early promoter
    676..727     +  promoter       CMVd2 promoter: truncated human cytomegalovirus (CMV) immediate early promoter that yields moderately reduced expression relative to the full-length promoter
    876..903     +  intron         CMV intron (fragment): modified intron A from human cytomegalovirus (CMV)
    908..1254    +  intron         β-globin intron (fragment): internally truncated intron from human β-globin
   1258..1305    +  CDS            HBB (fragment): HBB_COLGU - Experimental evidence at transcript level: Swiss-Prot protein existence level 2. Involved in oxygen transport from the lung to the various peripheral tissues. From Colobus guereza (Mantled guereza) (Eastern black-and-white colobus monkey).
   1346..2425    +  CDS            DCX: DCX_HUMAN - Also known as DBCN, LISX. Experimental evidence at protein level: Swiss-Prot protein existence level 1. Microtubule-associated protein required for initial steps of neuronal dispersion and cortex lamination during cerebral cortex development. May act by competing with the putative neuronal protein kinase DCLK1 in binding to a target protein. May in that way participate in a signaling pathway that is crucial for neuronal interaction before and during migration, possibly as part of a calcium ion-dependent signal transduction pathway. May be part with PAFAH1B1/LIS-1 of overlapping, bu
   2531..3238    +  CDS            mCherry: mCherry is a basic (constitutively fluorescent) red fluorescent protein published in 2004, derived from Discosoma sp.. It is reported to be a very rapidly-maturing monomer with low acid sensitivity.
   3256..3732    +  polyA_signal   hGH poly(A) signal: human growth hormone polyadenylation signal
   3772..3912    +  repeat_region  AAV2 ITR: inverted terminal repeat of adeno-associated virus serotype 2 inverted
   3917..3968    -  misc_feature   bom (fragment): basis of mobility region from pBR322
   3987..4367    +  rep_origin     M13 ori (sequence partly withheld): M13 bacteriophage origin of replication; arrow indicates direction of (+) strand synthesis
   4443..4492    -  misc_feature   bom (fragment): basis of mobility region from pBR322
   4594..4629    -  CDS            rop (fragment): Rop protein, which maintains plasmids at low copy number; rop
   4724..4828    +  promoter       AmpR promoter: bla
   4829..5689    +  CDS            AmpR: β-lactamase; bla; confers resistance to ampicillin, carbenicillin, and related antibiotics
   5860..6448    +  rep_origin     ori: high-copy-number ColE1/pMB1/pBR322/pUC origin of replication
