>Addgene plasmid #118291 | pAAV-DCX(S306A)-2A-mCherry | addgene full sequence | sequence record 229504 | Addgene NGS Result
CCTGCAGGCAGCTGCGCGCTCGCTCGCTCACTGAGGCCGCCCGGGCGTCGGGCGACCTTTGGTCGCCCGG
CCTCAGTGAGCGAGCGAGCGCGCAGAGAGGGAGTGGCCAACTCCATCACTAGGGGTTCCTGCGGCCGCAC
GCGTCTAGTTATTAATAGTAATCAATTACGGGGTCATTAGTTCATAGCCCATATATGGAGTTCCGCGTTA
CATAACTTACGGTAAATGGCCCGCCTGGCTGACCGCCCAACGACCCCCGCCCATTGACGTCAATAATGAC
GTATGTTCCCATAGTAACGCCAATAGGGACTTTCCATTGACGTCAATGGGTGGAGTATTTACGGTAAACT
GCCCACTTGGCAGTACATCAAGTGTATCATATGCCAAGTACGCCCCCTATTGACGTCAATGACGGTAAAT
GGCCCGCCTGGCATTATGCCCAGTACATGACCTTATGGGACTTTCCTACTTGGCAGTACATCTACGTATT
AGTCATCGCTATTACCATGGTGATGCGGTTTTGGCAGTACATCAATGGGCGTGGATAGCGGTTTGACTCA
CGGGGATTTCCAAGTCTCCACCCCATTGACGTCAATGGGAGTTTGTTTTGGCACCAAAATCAACGGGACT
TTCCAAAATGTCGTAACAACTCCGCCCCATTGACGCAAATGGGCGGTAGGCGTGTACGGTGGGAGGTCTA
TATAAGCAGAGCTCGTTTAGTGAACCGTCAGATCGCCTGGAGACGCCATCCACGCTGTTTTGACCTCCAT
AGAAGACACCGGGACCGATCCAGCCTCCGCGGATTCGAATCCCGGCCGGGAACGGTGCATTGGAACGCGG
ATTCCCCGTGCCAAGAGTGACGTAAGTACCGCCTATAGAGTCTATAGGCCCACAAAAAATGCTTTCTTCT
TTTAATATACTTTTTTGTTTATCTTATTTCTAATACTTTCCCTAATCTCTTTCTTTCAGGGCAATAATGA
TACAATGTATCATGCCTCTTTGCACCATTCTAAAGAATAACAGTGATAATTTCTGGGTTAAGGCAATAGC
AATATTTCTGCATATAAATATTTCTGCATATAAATTGTAACTGATGTAAGAGGTTTCATATTGCTAATAG
CAGCTACAATCCAGCTACCATTCTGCTTTTATTTTATGGTTGGGATAAGGCTGGATTATTCTGAGTCCAA
GCTAGGCCCTTTTGCTAATCATGTTCATACCTCTTATCTTCCTCCCACAGCTCCTGGGCAACGTGCTGGT
CTGTGTGCTGGCCCATCACTTTGGCAAAGAATTGGGATTCGAACATCGATTGAATTCCCCGGGGATCTAC
CATGGAACTTGATTTTGGACACTTTGACGAAAGAGATAAGACATCCAGGAACATGCGAGGCTCCCGGATG
AATGGGTTGCCTAGCCCCACTCACAGCGCCCACTGTAGCTTCTACCGAACCAGAACCTTGCAGGCACTGA
GTAATGAGAAGAAAGCCAAGAAGGTACGTTTCTACCGCAATGGGGACCGCTACTTCAAGGGGATTGTGTA
CGCTGTGTCCTCTGACCGTTTTCGCAGCTTTGACGCCTTGCTGGCTGACCTGACGCGATCTCTGTCTGAC
AACATCAACCTGCCTCAGGGAGTGCGTTACATTTACACCATTGATGGATCCAGGAAGATCGGAAGCATGG
ATGAACTGGAGGAAGGGGAAAGCTATGTCTGTTCCTCAGACAACTTCTTTAAAAAGGTGGAGTACACCAA
GAATGTCAATCCCAACTGGTCTGTCAACGTAAAAACATCTGCCAATATGAAAGCCCCCCAGTCCTTGGCT
AGCAGCAACAGTGCACAGGCCAGGGAGAACAAGGACTTTGTGCGCCCCAAGCTGGTTACCATCATCCGCA
GTGGGGTGAAGCCTCGGAAGGCTGTGCGTGTGCTTCTGAACAAGAAGACAGCCCACTCTTTTGAGCAAGT
CCTCACTGATATCACAGAAGCCATCAAACTGGAGACCGGGGTTGTCAAAAAACTCTACACTCTGGATGGA
AAACAGGTAACTTGTCTCCATGATTTCTTTGGTGATGATGATGTGTTTATTGCCTGTGGTCCTGAAAAAT
TTCGCTATGCTCAGGATGATTTTTCTCTGGATGAAAATGAATGCCGAGTCATGAAGGGAAACCCATCAGC
CACAGCTGGCCCAAAGGCATCCCCAACACCTCAGAAGACTTCAGCCAAGAGCCCTGGTCCTATGCGCCGA
AGCAAGGCTCCAGCTGACTCAGCAAACGGAACCTCCAGCAGCCAGCTCTCTACCCCCAAGTCTAAGCAGT
CTCCCATCTCTACGCCCACCAGTCCTGGCAGCCTCCGGAAGCACAAGGACCTGTACCTGCCTCTGTCCTT
GGATGACTCGGACTCGCTTGGTGATTCCATGTCTAGAGTCGACCGGGGTACCACCGGTGAAGGCCGCGGC
AGCCTGCTGACCTGCGGCGATGTGGAAGAAAACCCGGGCCCGGCGCCGGGCAGCACTAGTCGGAAGCTTG
TGAGCAAGGGCGAGGAGGATAACATGGCCATCATCAAGGAGTTCATGCGCTTCAAGGTGCACATGGAGGG
CTCCGTGAACGGCCACGAGTTCGAGATCGAGGGCGAGGGCGAGGGCCGCCCCTACGAGGGCACCCAGACC
GCCAAGCTGAAGGTGACCAAGGGTGGCCCCCTGCCCTTCGCCTGGGACATCCTGTCCCCTCAGTTCATGT
ACGGCTCCAAGGCCTACGTGAAGCACCCCGCCGACATCCCCGACTACTTGAAGCTGTCCTTCCCCGAGGG
CTTCAAGTGGGAGCGCGTGATGAACTTCGAGGACGGCGGCGTGGTGACCGTGACCCAGGACTCCTCCCTG
CAGGACGGCGAGTTCATCTACAAGGTGAAGCTGCGCGGCACCAACTTCCCCTCCGACGGCCCCGTAATGC
AGAAGAAGACCATGGGCTGGGAGGCCTCCTCCGAGCGGATGTACCCCGAGGACGGCGCCCTGAAGGGCGA
GATCAAGCAGAGGCTGAAGCTGAAGGACGGCGGCCACTACGACGCTGAGGTCAAGACCACCTACAAGGCC
AAGAAGCCCGTGCAGCTGCCCGGCGCCTACAACGTCAACATCAAGTTGGACATCACCTCCCACAACGAGG
ACTACACCATCGTGGAACAGTACGAACGCGCCGAGGGCCGCCACTCCACCGGCGGCATGGACGAGCTGTA
CAAGTAACTCGAGAGATCTACGGGTGGCATCCCTGTGACCCCTCCCCAGTGCCTCTCCTGGCCCTGGAAG
TTGCCACTCCAGTGCCCACCAGCCTTGTCCTAATAAAATTAAGTTGCATCATTTTGTCTGACTAGGTGTC
CTTCTATAATATTATGGGGTGGAGGGGGGTGGTATGGAGCAAGGGGCAAGTTGGGAAGACAACCTGTAGG
GCCTGCGGGGTCTATTGGGAACCAAGCTGGAGTGCAGTGGCACAATCTTGGCTCACTGCAATCTCCGCCT
CCTGGGTTCAAGCGATTCTCCTGCCTCAGCCTCCCGAGTTGTTGGGATTCCAGGCATGCATGACCAGGCT
CAGCTAATTTTTGTTTTTTTGGTAGAGACGGGGTTTCACCATATTGGCCAGGCTGGTCTCCAACTCCTAA
TCTCAGGTGATCTACCCACCTTGGCCTCCCAAATTGCTGGGATTACAGGCGTGAACCACTGCTCCCTTCC
CTGTCCTTCTGATTTTGTAGGTAACCACGTGCGGACCGAGCGGCCGCAGGAACCCCTAGTGATGGAGTTG
GCCACTCCCTCTCTGCGCGCTCGCTCGCTCACTGAGGCCGGGCGACCAAAGGTCGCCCGACGCCCGGGCT
TTGCCCGGGCGGCCTCAGTGAGCGAGCGAGCGCGCAGCTGCCTGCAGGGGCGCCTGATGCGGTATTTTCT
CCTTACGCATCTGTGCGGTATTTCACACCGCATA
[95 nt withheld, positions 3955-4049]
T
[46 nt withheld, positions 4051-4096]
C
[141 nt withheld, positions 4098-4238]
CCTTTGACGTTGGAGTCCACGTTCTTT
[37 nt withheld, positions 4266-4302]
ACTCTATCTCGGGCTATTCTTTTGATTTATAAGGGATTTTGCCGATTTCGGTCTATTGGTTAAAAAATGA
GCTGATTTAACAAAAATTTAACGCGAATTTTAACAAAATATTAACGTTTACAATTTTATGGTGCACTCTC
AGTACAATCTGCTCTGATGCCGCATAGTTAAGCCAGCCCCGACACCCGCCAACACCCGCTGACGCGCCCT
GACGGGCTTGTCTGCTCCCGGCATCCGCTTACAGACAAGCTGTGACCGTCTCCGGGAGCTGCATGTGTCA
GAGGTTTTCACCGTCATCACCGAAACGCGCGAGACGAAAGGGCCTCGTGATACGCCTATTTTTATAGGTT
AATGTCATGATAATAATGGTTTCTTAGACGTCAGGTGGCACTTTTCGGGGAAATGTGCGCGGAACCCCTA
TTTGTTTATTTTTCTAAATACATTCAAATATGTATCCGCTCATGAGACAATAACCCTGATAAATGCTTCA
ATAATATTGAAAAAGGAAGAGTATGAGTATTCAACATTTCCGTGTCGCCCTTATTCCCTTTTTTGCGGCA
TTTTGCCTTCCTGTTTTTGCTCACCCAGAAACGCTGGTGAAAGTAAAAGATGCTGAAGATCAGTTGGGTG
CACGAGTGGGTTACATCGAACTGGATCTCAACAGCGGTAAGATCCTTGAGAGTTTTCGCCCCGAAGAACG
TTTTCCAATGATGAGCACTTTTAAAGTTCTGCTATGTGGCGCGGTATTATCCCGTATTGACGCCGGGCAA
GAGCAACTCGGTCGCCGCATACACTATTCTCAGAATGACTTGGTTGAGTACTCACCAGTCACAGAAAAGC
ATCTTACGGATGGCATGACAGTAAGAGAATTATGCAGTGCTGCCATAACCATGAGTGATAACACTGCGGC
CAACTTACTTCTGACAACGATCGGAGGACCGAAGGAGCTAACCGCTTTTTTGCACAACATGGGGGATCAT
GTAACTCGCCTTGATCGTTGGGAACCGGAGCTGAATGAAGCCATACCAAACGACGAGCGTGACACCACGA
TGCCTGTAGCAATGGCAACAACGTTGCGCAAACTATTAACTGGCGAACTACTTACTCTAGCTTCCCGGCA
ACAATTAATAGACTGGATGGAGGCGGATAAAGTTGCAGGACCACTTCTGCGCTCGGCCCTTCCGGCTGGC
TGGTTTATTGCTGATAAATCTGGAGCCGGTGAGCGTGGGTCTCGCGGTATCATTGCAGCACTGGGGCCAG
ATGGTAAGCCCTCCCGTATCGTAGTTATCTACACGACGGGGAGTCAGGCAACTATGGATGAACGAAATAG
ACAGATCGCTGAGATAGGTGCCTCACTGATTAAGCATTGGTAACTGTCAGACCAAGTTTACTCATATATA
CTTTAGATTGATTTAAAACTTCATTTTTAATTTAAAAGGATCTAGGTGAAGATCCTTTTTGATAATCTCA
TGACCAAAATCCCTTAACGTGAGTTTTCGTTCCACTGAGCGTCAGACCCCGTAGAAAAGATCAAAGGATC
TTCTTGAGATCCTTTTTTTCTGCGCGTAATCTGCTGCTTGCAAACAAAAAAACCACCGCTACCAGCGGTG
GTTTGTTTGCCGGATCAAGAGCTACCAACTCTTTTTCCGAAGGTAACTGGCTTCAGCAGAGCGCAGATAC
CAAATACTGTTCTTCTAGTGTAGCCGTAGTTAGGCCACCACTTCAAGAACTCTGTAGCACCGCCTACATA
CCTCGCTCTGCTAATCCTGTTACCAGTGGCTGCTGCCAGTGGCGATAAGTCGTGTCTTACCGGGTTGGAC
TCAAGACGATAGTTACCGGATAAGGCGCAGCGGTCGGGCTGAACGGGGGGTTCGTGCACACAGCCCAGCT
TGGAGCGAACGACCTACACCGAACTGAGATACCTACAGCGTGAGCTATGAGAAAGCGCCACGCTTCCCGA
AGGGAGAAAGGCGGACAGGTATCCGGTAAGCGGCAGGGTCGGAACAGGAGAGCGCACGAGGGAGCTTCCA
GGGGGAAACGCCTGGTATCTTTATAGTCCTGTCGGGTTTCGCCACCTCTGACTTGAGCGTCGATTTTTGT
GATGCTCGTCAGGGGGGCGGAGCCTATGGAAAAACGCCAGCAACGCGGCCTTTTTACGGTTCCTGGCCTT
TTGCTGGCCTTTTGCTCACATGT
Features (pLannotate 1.2.2; 18 found; start..end, strand, type, name):
     12..39      +  repeat_region  AAV2 ITR (fragment): inverted terminal repeat of adeno-associated virus serotype 2 inverted
     68..95      +  repeat_region  AAV2 ITR (fragment): inverted terminal repeat of adeno-associated virus serotype 2 inverted
    206..509     +  enhancer       CMV enhancer: human cytomegalovirus immediate early enhancer
    510..713     +  promoter       CMV promoter: human cytomegalovirus (CMV) immediate early promoter
    862..889     +  intron         CMV intron (fragment): modified intron A from human cytomegalovirus (CMV)
    894..1240    +  intron         β-globin intron (fragment): internally truncated intron from human β-globin
   1244..1291    +  CDS            HBB (fragment): HBB_COLGU - Experimental evidence at transcript level: Swiss-Prot protein existence level 2. Involved in oxygen transport from the lung to the various peripheral tissues. From Colobus guereza (Mantled guereza) (Eastern black-and-white colobus monkey).
   1332..2411    +  CDS            DCX: DCX_HUMAN - Also known as DBCN, LISX. Experimental evidence at protein level: Swiss-Prot protein existence level 1. Microtubule-associated protein required for initial steps of neuronal dispersion and cortex lamination during cerebral cortex development. May act by competing with the putative neuronal protein kinase DCLK1 in binding to a target protein. May in that way participate in a signaling pathway that is crucial for neuronal interaction before and during migration, possibly as part of a calcium ion-dependent signal transduction pathway. May be part with PAFAH1B1/LIS-1 of overlapping, bu
   2517..3224    +  CDS            mCherry: mCherry is a basic (constitutively fluorescent) red fluorescent protein published in 2004, derived from Discosoma sp.. It is reported to be a very rapidly-maturing monomer with low acid sensitivity.
   3242..3718    +  polyA_signal   hGH poly(A) signal: human growth hormone polyadenylation signal
   3758..3898    +  repeat_region  AAV2 ITR: inverted terminal repeat of adeno-associated virus serotype 2 inverted
   3903..3954    -  misc_feature   bom (fragment): basis of mobility region from pBR322
   3973..4428    +  rep_origin     f1 ori (sequence partly withheld): f1 bacteriophage origin of replication; arrow indicates direction of (+) strand synthesis
   4429..4478    -  misc_feature   bom (fragment): basis of mobility region from pBR322
   4580..4615    -  CDS            rop (fragment): Rop protein, which maintains plasmids at low copy number; rop
   4710..4814    +  promoter       AmpR promoter: bla
   4815..5675    +  CDS            AmpR: β-lactamase; bla; confers resistance to ampicillin, carbenicillin, and related antibiotics
   5846..6434    +  rep_origin     ori: high-copy-number ColE1/pMB1/pBR322/pUC origin of replication
