[The description below was written by a language model from this plasmid's Addgene catalogue record and pLannotate feature annotations shown in this document.]
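Description:
pAAV-DCX(S306A)-2A-mCherry is an AAV transfer plasmid and mammalian expression vector built on the pAAV-2A-mCherry backbone. It is about 6.5 kb in total and carries a 1,080 bp human doublecortin (DCX) coding sequence. It is maintained in bacteria as a high-copy plasmid through a ColE1/pUC-type origin and selected with ampicillin via the β-lactamase gene. A filamentous phage origin is also present, called f1 in one annotation and M13 in the other. The expression cassette lies between two AAV2 inverted terminal repeats, which are the cis elements that allow the intervening DNA to be replicated and packaged into recombinant AAV particles when rep, cap and helper functions are supplied in trans. The depositor sequence shows a complete left ITR, whereas the repository's sequencing result, which is slightly shorter, detects only short fragments of it. ITRs are hard to sequence and can rearrange in bacteria, and the record does not say which explanation applies here.

Within the ITRs, the CMV immediate-early enhancer and promoter drive transcription through a chimeric intron containing a truncated human β-globin intron, which generally improves expression. The DCX open reading frame follows and carries a serine-to-alanine substitution at residue 306, which removes a potential phosphorylation site. A 2A peptide sits at its C-terminus, followed in frame by mCherry and the human growth hormone polyadenylation signal. The 2A element causes ribosomal skipping, so mutant DCX and the red fluorescent reporter are produced from one transcript as separate proteins, marking expressing cells without a bulky fusion on DCX. The associated publication concerns Dyrk kinase phosphorylation of doublecortin, cytoskeletal organization and neuronal morphology, so the construct most likely serves as a non-phosphorylatable DCX variant for transfection or AAV delivery into mammalian cells.
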