Addgene plasmid #118291: pAAV-DCX(S306A)-2A-mCherry
Purpose: Expresses human mutant DCX tagged with 2A peptide at it's C-terminus and mCherry in mammalian cells. Serine at position 306 substituted for alanine
Depositing lab: Vance Lemmon. Depositing organization: University of Miami. Publication: Dyrk kinases regulate phosphorylation of doublecortin, cytoskeletal organization, and neuronal morphology. Slepak TI, Salay LD, Lemmon VP, Bixby JL. Cytoskeleton (Hoboken). 2012 Jul;69(7):514-27. doi: 10.1002/cm.21021. Epub 2012 Mar 7. PubMed 22359282.
Backbone
  Vector backbone: pAAV-2A-mCherry
  Backbone size w/o insert (bp): 5429
  Total vector size (bp): 6509
  Vector type: Mammalian Expression, AAV
Growth in bacteria
  Bacterial resistance: Ampicillin, 100 μg/mL
  Growth temperature: 37°C
  Growth strain: NEB Stable
  Copy number: High Copy
Gene/Insert
  Gene/Insert name: Doublecortin (alt name: DCX)
  Species: H. sapiens (human)
  Insert size (bp): 1080
  Mutation: changed Serine 306 to Alanine
  GenBank ID: NM_178151.2
  Entrez Gene: DCX (a.k.a. DBCN, DC, LISX, SCLH, XLIS)
  Promoter: CMV with beta global intron
  Tag / fusion protein: 2A peptide (C terminal on insert); mCherry (C terminal on backbone)
  Cloning method: Restriction Enzyme; 5′ cloning site PCR insert with BglII, ligated to BamHI on the vector (destroyed during cloning); 3′ cloning site SalI (not destroyed)
  Sequencing primers: 5′ ggcaaagaattgggattcga; 3′ ttcagcttggcggtctgggt
Terms and licenses: Academic/Nonprofit Terms; Industry Terms: Not Available to Industry
How to cite: pAAV-DCX(S306A)-2A-mCherry was a gift from Vance Lemmon (Addgene plasmid # 118291 ; http://n2t.net/addgene:118291 ; RRID:Addgene_118291)
